[The description below was written by a language model from this plasmid's Addgene catalogue record.]
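Description:
pcDNA5/FRT/TO-Venus-Flag (865) is an empty mammalian expression backbone derived from the commercial pcDNA5/FRT/TO vector, modified by inserting a Venus YFP-3xFLAG cassette between the BstXI and XhoI sites. It carries no gene of interest; instead, it is meant to receive an open reading frame upstream of Venus so that the encoded protein is produced with a C-terminal Venus YFP fusion followed by a 3xFLAG epitope. The remaining upstream cloning sites are PmeI (not unique), AflII, HindIII, Asp718I, KpnI, BamHI and BstXI. XhoI, Eco0109I, ApaI, a second PmeI site and BclI lie downstream of the tag sequence. Expression is driven by the CMV promoter. The plasmid is propagated in E. coli under ampicillin selection, and hygromycin is the recorded selectable marker for mammalian cells. Its copy number is listed as unknown, and no feature table accompanies the record, so the origin of replication and polyadenylation signal are not itemised.

The parent backbone is generally known for two properties. One is a tetracycline-operator-controlled form of the CMV promoter, which allows inducible expression in cells producing the Tet repressor. The other is an FRT site, which permits Flp recombinase-mediated integration at a single defined genomic locus in suitable host lines, with hygromycin resistance gained upon correct integration. This lets users build isogenic stable lines with inducible expression of the tagged protein. The Venus moiety allows live-cell fluorescence imaging and quantification of protein levels, while the 3xFLAG tag supports immunodetection and affinity purification. The associated publication concerns the timed degradation of mitotic substrates by the APC/C-Cdc20 complex, an application for which fluorescent fusions are well suited.
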