Addgene plasmid #40998: pcDNA5/FRT/TO-Venus-Flag (865)
Purpose: (Empty Backbone)
Depositing lab: Jonathon Pines. Depositing organization: Gurdon Institute. Publication: Mechanisms controlling the temporal degradation of Nek2A and Kif18A by the APC/C-Cdc20 complex. Sedgwick GG, Hayward DG, Di Fiore B, Pardo M, Yu L, Pines J, Nilsson J. EMBO J. 2013 Jan 23;32(2):303-14. doi: 10.1038/emboj.2012.335. Epub 2013 Jan 4. PubMed 23288039.
Backbone
  Vector backbone: pcDNA5/FRT/TO
  Backbone manufacturer: Invitrogen
  Modifications to backbone: Venus YFP-3xFlag inserted via BstXI-XhoI sites
  Vector type: Mammalian Expression
  Promoter: CMV
  Selectable markers: Hygromycin
  Tag / fusion protein: Venus YFP (C terminal on insert); 3xFLAG (DYKDHDGDYKDHDIDYKDDDDK) (C terminal on insert)
Growth in bacteria
  Bacterial resistance: Ampicillin, 100 μg/mL
  Growth temperature: 37°C
  Growth strain: DH5alpha
  Copy number: Unknown
Gene/Insert
  Cloning method: Restriction Enzyme
  Sequencing primers: 5′ LNCX; 3′ EGFP-N, BGH-rev
Terms and licenses: Academic/Nonprofit Terms; Industry Terms: Not Available to Industry
Depositor comments: Venus YFP-3xFlag was inserted into this vector via BstXI-XhoI sites. This vector can be used to express proteins fused to Venus YFP with a C-terminal 3xFlag tag. The MCS consists of PmeI (non-unique), AflII, HindIII, Asp718I, KpnI, BamHI, and BstXI upstream of Venus. Additionally, the following sites are present after the Venus-3xFlag sequence: XhoI, Eco0109I, ApaI, PmeI (non-unique), and BclI.
How to cite: pcDNA5/FRT/TO-Venus-Flag (865) was a gift from Jonathon Pines (Addgene plasmid # 40998 ; http://n2t.net/addgene:40998 ; RRID:Addgene_40998)
