>Addgene plasmid #40998 | pcDNA5/FRT/TO-Venus-Flag (865) | addgene partial sequence | sequence record 55152 | EGFP-N 5'-CGTCGCCGTCCAGCTCGACCAG-3'
GCTCCTCGCCCTTGCTCACCATCCACCACACTGGACTAGTGGATCCGAGCTCGGTACCAAGCTTAAGTTT
AAACGCTAGAGTCCGGAGGCTGGATCGGTCCCGGTGTCTTCTATGGAGGTCAAAACAGCGTGGATGGCGT
CTCCAGGCGATCTGACGGTTCACTAAACGAGCTCGTCGACGATCTCTATCACTGATAGGGAGATCTCTAT
CACTGATAGGGAGAGCTCTGCTTATATAGACCTCCCACCGTACACGCCTACCGCCCATTTGCGTCAATGG
GGCGGAGTTGTTACGACATTTTGGAAAGTCCCGTTGATTTTGGTGCCAAAACAAACTCCCATTGACGTCA
ATGGGGTGGAGACTTGGAAATCCCCGTGAGTCAAACCGCTATCCACGCCCATTGATGTACTGCCAAAACC
GCATCACCATGGTAATAGCGATGACTAATACGTAGATGTACTGCCAAGTAGGAAAGTCCCATAAGGTCAT
GTACTGGGCATAATGCCAGGCGGGCCATTTACCGTCATTGACGTCAATAGGGGGCGTACTTGGCATATGA
TACACTTGATGTACTGCCAAGTGGGCAGTTTACCGTAAATACTCCACCCATTGACGTCAATGGAAAGTCC
CTATTGGCGTTACTATGGGAACATACGTCATTATTGACGTCAATGGGCGGGGGTCGTTGGGCGGTCAGCC
AGGCGGGCCATTTACCGTAAGTTATGTAACGCGGAACTCCATATATGGGCTATGAACTAATGACCCCGTA
ATTGATTACTATTAATAACTAGTCAATAATCAATGTCAACGCGTATATCTGGCCCGTACATCGCGAAGCA
GCGCAAAA
