>Addgene plasmid #40998 | pcDNA5/FRT/TO-Venus-Flag (865) | addgene partial sequence | sequence record 55418 | Hygro-R 5'-tatccacgccctcctacatc-3'
CGAGAGCTGCATCAGGTCGGAGACGCTGTCGAACTTTTCGATCAGAAACTTCTCGACAGACGTCGCGGTG
AGTTCAGGCTTTTTGGCCAAGGAAGTTCCTATACTTTCTAGAGAATAGGAACTTCGGAATAGGAACTTCT
AGGTACGTGAACCATCACCCT
[91 nt withheld, positions 162-252]
G
[124 nt withheld, positions 254-377]
GGGGATACCCCCTAGAGCCCCAGCTGGTTCTTTCCGCCTCAGAAGCCATAGAGCCCACCGCATCCCCAGC
ATGCCTGCTATTGTCTTCCCAATCCTCCCCCTTGCTGTCCTGCCCCACCCCACCCCCCAGAATAGAATGA
CACCTACTCAGACAATGCGATGCAATTTCCTCATTTTATTAGGAAAGGACAGTGGGAGTGGCACCTTCCA
GGGTCAAGGAAGGCACGGGGGAGGGGCAAACAACAGATGGCTGGCAACTAGAAGGCACAGTCGAGGCTGA
TCAGCGGGTTTAAACGGGCCCTCTAGACTCGAGCTACTTGTCATCGTCATCCTTGTAGTCGATGTCATGA
TCTTTATAATCACCGTCATGGTCTTTGTAGTCAGCCCGGGATCCCTTGTACAGCTCGTCCATGCCGAGAG
TGATCCCGGCGGCGGTCACGAACTCCAGCAGGACCATGTGATCGCGCTTCTCGTTGGGGTCTTTGCTCAG
