>Addgene plasmid #40998 | pcDNA5/FRT/TO-Venus-Flag (865) | addgene partial sequence | sequence record 55423 | BGH-rev 5'-TAGAAGGCACAGTCGAGG-3'
CTCTAGACTCGAGCTACTTGTCATCGTCATCCTTGTAGTCGATGTCATGATCTTTATAATCACCGTCATG
GTCTTTGTAGTCAGCCCGGGATCCCTTGTACAGCTCGTCCATGCCGAGAGTGATCCCGGCGGCGGTCACG
AACTCCAGCAGGACCATGTGATCGCGCTTCTCGTTGGGGTCTTTGCTCAGGGCGGACTGGTAGCTCAGGT
AGTGGTTGTCGGGCAGCAGCACGGGGCCGTCGCCGATGGGGGTGTTCTGCTGGTAGTGGTCGGCGAGCTG
CACGCCGCCGTCCTCGATGTTGTGGCGGATCTTGAAGTTGGCCTTGATGCCGTTCTTCTGCTTGTCGGCG
GTGATATAGACGTTGTGGCTGTTGTAGTTGTACTCCAGCTTGTGCCCCAGGATGTTGCCGTCCTCCTTGA
AGTCGATGCCCTTCAGCTCGATGCGGTTCACCAGGGTGTCGCCCTCGAACTTCACCTCGGCGCGGGTCTT
GTAGTTGCCGTCGTCCTTGAAGAAGATGGTGCGCTCCTGGACGTAGCCTTCGGGCATGGCGGACTTGAAG
AAGTCGTGCTGCTTCATGTGGTCGGGGTAGCGGGCGAAGCACTGCAGGCCGTAGCCCAGGGTGGTCACGA
GGGTGGGCCAGGGCACGGGCAGCTTGCCGGTGGTGCAGATCAGCTTCAGGGTCAGCTTGCCGTAGGTGGC
ATCGCCCTCGCCCTCGCCGGACACGCTGAACTTGTGGCCGTTTACGTCGCCGTCCAGCTCGACCAGGATG
GGCACCACCCCGGTGAACAGCTCCTCGCCCTTGCTCACCATCCACCACACTGGACTAGTGGATCCGAGCT
CGGTACCAAGCTTA
